>Addgene plasmid #183658 | EGFP-SopB(C460S) | depositor full sequence | sequence record 356049 | EGFP-SopB(C460S) sequence 6417 bps
TAGTTATTAATAGTAATCAATTACGGGGTCATTAGTTCATAGCCCATATATGGAGTTCCGCGTTACATAA
CTTACGGTAAATGGCCCGCCTGGCTGACCGCCCAACGACCCCCGCCCATTGACGTCAATAATGACGTATG
TTCCCATAGTAACGCCAATAGGGACTTTCCATTGACGTCAATGGGTGGAGTATTTACGGTAAACTGCCCA
CTTGGCAGTACATCAAGTGTATCATATGCCAAGTACGCCCCCTATTGACGTCAATGACGGTAAATGGCCC
GCCTGGCATTATGCCCAGTACATGACCTTATGGGACTTTCCTACTTGGCAGTACATCTACGTATTAGTCA
TCGCTATTACCATGGTGATGCGGTTTTGGCAGTACATCAATGGGCGTGGATAGCGGTTTGACTCACGGGG
ATTTCCAAGTCTCCACCCCATTGACGTCAATGGGAGTTTGTTTTGGCACCAAAATCAACGGGACTTTCCA
AAATGTCGTAACAACTCCGCCCCATTGACGCAAATGGGCGGTAGGCGTGTACGGTGGGAGGTCTATATAA
GCAGAGCTGGTTTAGTGAACCGTCAGATCCGCTAGCGCTACCGGTCGCCACCATGGTGAGCAAGGGCGAG
GAGCTGTTCACCGGGGTGGTGCCCATCCTGGTCGAGCTGGACGGCGACGTAAACGGCCACAAGTTCAGCG
TGTCCGGCGAGGGCGAGGGCGATGCCACCTACGGCAAGCTGACCCTGAAGTTCATCTGCACCACCGGCAA
GCTGCCCGTGCCCTGGCCCACCCTCGTGACCACCCTGACCTACGGCGTGCAGTGCTTCAGCCGCTACCCC
GACCACATGAAGCAGCACGACTTCTTCAAGTCCGCCATGCCCGAAGGCTACGTCCAGGAGCGCACCATCT
TCTTCAAGGACGACGGCAACTACAAGACCCGCGCCGAGGTGAAGTTCGAGGGCGACACCCTGGTGAACCG
CATCGAGCTGAAGGGCATCGACTTCAAGGAGGACGGCAACATCCTGGGGCACAAGCTGGAGTACAACTAC
AACAGCCACAACGTCTATATCATGGCCGACAAGCAGAAGAACGGCATCAAGGTGAACTTCAAGATCCGCC
ACAACATCGAGGACGGCAGCGTGCAGCTCGCCGACCACTACCAGCAGAACACCCCCATCGGCGACGGCCC
CGTGCTGCTGCCCGACAACCACTACCTGAGCACCCAGTCCGCCCTGAGCAAAGACCCCAACGAGAAGCGC
GATCACATGGTCCTGCTGGAGTTCGTGACCGCCGCCGGGATCACTCTCGGCATGGACGAGCTGTACAAGT
CCGGACTCAGATCTCGAGCTCAAGCTTCGAATTCTGCAGTCGACGGTGGTAGTGCTTCCGGACAAATACA
GAGCTTCTATCACTCAGCTTCACTAAAAACCCAGGAGGCTTTTAAAAGCCTACAAAAAACCTTATACAAC
GGAATGCAGATTCTCTCAGGCCAGGGCAAAGCGCCGGCTAAAGCGCCCGACGCTCGCCCGGAAATTATTG
TCCTGCGAGAACCCGGCGCGACATGGGGGAATTATCTACAGCATCAGAAGGCGTCTAACCACTCGCTGCA
TAACCTCTATAACTTACAGCGCGATCTTCTTACCGTCGCGGCAACCGTTCTGGGTAAACAAGACCCGGTT
CTAACGTCAATGGCAAACCAAATGGAGTTAGCCAAAGTTAAAGCGGACCGGCCAGCAACAAAACAAGAAG
AAGCCGCGGCAAAAGCATTGAAGAAAAATCTTATCGAACTTATTGCAGCACGCACTCAGCAGCAGGATGG
CTTACCTGCAAAAGAAGCTCATCGCTTTGCGGCAGTAGCGTTTAGAGATGCTCAGGTCAAGCAGCTTAAT
AACCAGCCCTGGCAAACCATAAAAAATACACTCACGCATAACGGGCATCACTATACCAACACGCAGCTCC
CTGCAGCAGAGATGAAAATCGGCGCAAAAGATATCTTTCCCAGTGCTTATGAGGGAAAGGGCGTATGCAG
TTGGGATACCAAGAATATTCATCACGCCAATAATTTGTGGATGTCCACGGTGAGTGTGCATGAGGACGGT
AAAGATAAAACGCTTTTTTGCGGGATACGTCATGGCGTGCTTTCCCCCTATCATGAAAAAGATCCGCTTC
TGCGTCACGTCGGCGCTGAAAACAAAGCCAAAGAAGTATTAACTGCGGCACTTTTTAGTAAACCTGAGTT
GCTTAACAAAGCCTTAGCGGGCGAGGCGGTAAGCCTGAAACTGGTATCCGTCGGGTTACTCACCGCGTCG
AATATTTTCGGCAAAGAGGGAACGATGGTCGAGGACCAAATGCGCGCATGGCAATCGTTGACCCAGCCGG
GAAAAATGATTCATTTAAAAATCCGCAATAAAGATGGCGATCTACAGACGGTAAAAATAAAACCGGACGT
CGCCGCATTTAATGTGGGTGTTAATGAGCTGGCGCTCAAGCTCGGCTTTGGCCTTAAGGCATCGGATAGC
TATAATGCCGAGGCGCTACATCAGTTATTAGGCAATGATTTACGCCCTGAAGCCAGACCAGGTGGCTGGG
TTGGCGAATGGCTGGCGCAATACCCGGATAATTATGAGGTCGTCAATACATTAGCGCGCCAGATTAAGGA
TATATGGAAAAATAACCAACATCATAAAGATGGCGGCGAACCCTATAAACTCGCACAACGCCTTGCCATG
TTAGCCCATGAAATTGACGCGGTACCCGCCTGGAATTCTAAAAGCGGCAAAGATCGTACAGGGATGATGG
ATTCAGAAATCAAGCGAGAGATCATTTCCTTACATCAGACCCATATGTTAAGTGCGCCTGGTAGTCTTCC
GGATAGCGGTGGACAGAAAATTTTCCAAAAAGTATTACTGAATAGCGGTAACCTGGAGATTCAGAAACAA
AATACGGGCGGGGCGGGAAACAAAGTAATGAAAAATTTATCGCCAGAGGTGCTCAATCTTTCCTATCAAA
AACGAGTTGGGGATGAAAATATTTGGCAGTCAGTAAAAGGCATTTCTTCATTAATCACATCTTAAGGATC
CACCGGATCTAGATAACTGATCATAATCAGCCATACCACATTTGTAGAGGTTTTACTTGCTTTAAAAAAC
CTCCCACACCTCCCCCTGAACCTGAAACATAAAATGAATGCAATTGTTGTTGTTAACTTGTTTATTGCAG
CTTATAATGGTTACAAATAAAGCAATAGCATCACAAATTTCACAAATAAAGCATTTTTTTCACTGCATTC
TAGTTGTGGTTTGTCCAAACTCATCAATGTATCTTAACGCGTAAATTGTAAGCGTTAATATTTTGTTAAA
ATTCGCGTTAAATTTTTGTTAAATCAGCTCATTTTTTAACCAATAGGCCGAAATCGGCAAAATCCCTTAT
AAATCAAAAGAATAGACCGAGATAGGGT
[37 nt withheld, positions 3459-3495]
AAAGAACGTGGACTCCAACGTCAAAGG
[49 nt withheld, positions 3523-3571]
T
[91 nt withheld, positions 3573-3663]
G
[124 nt withheld, positions 3665-3788]
CAGGTGGCACTTTTCGGGGAAATGTGCGCGGAACCCCTATTTGTTTATTTTTCTAAATACATTCAAATAT
GTATCCGCTCATGAGACAATAACCCTGATAAATGCTTCAATAATATTGAAAAAGGAAGAGTCCTGAGGCG
GAAAGAACCAGCTGTGGAATGTGTGTCAGTTAGGGTGTGGAAAGTCCCCAGGCTCCCCAGCAGGCAGAAG
TATGCAAAGCATGCATCTCAATTAGTCAGCAACCAGGTGTGGAAAGTCCCCAGGCTCCCCAGCAGGCAGA
AGTATGCAAAGCATGCATCTCAATTAGTCAGCAACCATAGTCCCGCCCCTAACTCCGCCCATCCCGCCCC
TAACTCCGCCCAGTTCCGCCCATTCTCCGCCCCATGGCTGACTAATTTTTTTTATTTATGCAGAGGCCGA
GGCCGCCTCGGCCTCTGAGCTATTCCAGAAGTAGTGAGGAGGCTTTTTTGGAGGCCTAGGCTTTTGCAAA
GATCGATCAAGAGACAGGATGAGGATCGTTTCGCATGATTGAACAAGATGGATTGCACGCAGGTTCTCCG
GCCGCTTGGGTGGAGAGGCTATTCGGCTATGACTGGGCACAACAGACAATCGGCTGCTCTGATGCCGCCG
TGTTCCGGCTGTCAGCGCAGGGGCGCCCGGTTCTTTTTGTCAAGACCGACCTGTCCGGTGCCCTGAATGA
ACTGCAAGACGAGGCAGCGCGGCTATCGTGGCTGGCCACGACGGGCGTTCCTTGCGCAGCTGTGCTCGAC
GTTGTCACTGAAGCGGGAAGGGACTGGCTGCTATTGGGCGAAGTGCCGGGGCAGGATCTCCTGTCATCTC
ACCTTGCTCCTGCCGAGAAAGTATCCATCATGGCTGATGCAATGCGGCGGCTGCATACGCTTGATCCGGC
TACCTGCCCATTCGACCACCAAGCGAAACATCGCATCGAGCGAGCACGTACTCGGATGGAAGCCGGTCTT
GTCGATCAGGATGATCTGGACGAAGAGCATCAGGGGCTCGCGCCAGCCGAACTGTTCGCCAGGCTCAAGG
CGAGCATGCCCGACGGCGAGGATCTCGTCGTGACCCATGGCGATGCCTGCTTGCCGAATATCATGGTGGA
AAATGGCCGCTTTTCTGGATTCATCGACTGTGGCCGGCTGGGTGTGGCGGACCGCTATCAGGACATAGCG
TTGGCTACCCGTGATATTGCTGAAGAGCTTGGCGGCGAATGGGCTGACCGCTTCCTCGTGCTTTACGGTA
TCGCCGCTCCCGATTCGCAGCGCATCGCCTTCTATCGCCTTCTTGACGAGTTCTTCTGAGCGGGACTCTG
GGGTTCGAAATGACCGACCAAGCGACGCCCAACCTGCCATCACGAGATTTCGATTCCACCGCCGCCTTCT
ATGAAAGGTTGGGCTTCGGAATCGTTTTCCGGGACGCCGGCTGGATGATCCTCCAGCGCGGGGATCTCAT
GCTGGAGTTCTTCGCCCACCCTAGGGGGAGGCTAACTGAAACACGGAAGGAGACAATACCGGAAGGAACC
CGCGCTATGACGGCAATAAAAAGACAGAATAAAACGCACGGTGTTGGGTCGTTTGTTCATAAACGCGGGG
TTCGGTCCCAGGGCTGGCACTCTGTCGATACCCCACCGAGACCCCATTGGGGCCAATACGCCCGCGTTTC
TTCCTTTTCCCCACCCCACCCCCCAAGTTCGGGTGAAGGCCCAGGGCTCGCAGCCAACGTCGGGGCGGCA
GGCCCTGCCATAGCCTCAGGTTACTCATATATACTTTAGATTGATTTAAAACTTCATTTTTAATTTAAAA
GGATCTAGGTGAAGATCCTTTTTGATAATCTCATGACCAAAATCCCTTAACGTGAGTTTTCGTTCCACTG
AGCGTCAGACCCCGTAGAAAAGATCAAAGGATCTTCTTGAGATCCTTTTTTTCTGCGCGTAATCTGCTGC
TTGCAAACAAAAAAACCACCGCTACCAGCGGTGGTTTGTTTGCCGGATCAAGAGCTACCAACTCTTTTTC
CGAAGGTAACTGGCTTCAGCAGAGCGCAGATACCAAATACTGTCCTTCTAGTGTAGCCGTAGTTAGGCCA
CCACTTCAAGAACTCTGTAGCACCGCCTACATACCTCGCTCTGCTAATCCTGTTACCAGTGGCTGCTGCC
AGTGGCGATAAGTCGTGTCTTACCGGGTTGGACTCAAGACGATAGTTACCGGATAAGGCGCAGCGGTCGG
GCTGAACGGGGGGTTCGTGCACACAGCCCAGCTTGGAGCGAACGACCTACACCGAACTGAGATACCTACA
GCGTGAGCTATGAGAAAGCGCCACGCTTCCCGAAGGGAGAAAGGCGGACAGGTATCCGGTAAGCGGCAGG
GTCGGAACAGGAGAGCGCACGAGGGAGCTTCCAGGGGGAAACGCCTGGTATCTTTATAGTCCTGTCGGGT
TTCGCCACCTCTGACTTGAGCGTCGATTTTTGTGATGCTCGTCAGGGGGGCGGAGCCTATGGAAAAACGC
CAGCAACGCGGCCTTTTTACGGTTCCTGGCCTTTTGCTGGCCTTTTGCTCACATGTTCTTTCCTGCGTTA
TCCCCTGATTCTGTGGATAACCGTATTACCGCCATGCAT
Features (pLannotate 1.2.2; 15 found; start..end, strand, type, name):
     61..364     +  enhancer       CMV enhancer: human cytomegalovirus immediate early enhancer
    365..568     +  promoter       CMV promoter: human cytomegalovirus (CMV) immediate early promoter
    613..1329    +  CDS            EGFP: EGFP is a basic (constitutively fluorescent) green fluorescent protein published in 1996, derived from Aequorea victoria. It is reported to be a rapidly-maturing weak dimer with moderate acid sensitivity.
   1330..1377    +  misc_feature   MCS (fragment): multiple cloning site
   1393..3072    +  CDS            sopB: SOPB_SALTY - Also known as sigD. Experimental evidence at protein level: Swiss-Prot protein existence level 1. Converts phosphatidylinositol 3,4,5-trisphosphate (PtdIns 3,4,5-P3) to PtdIns 3-P and prevents the transition of PtdIns 3-P to PtdIns 3,5-P2. It is one of the known effectors injected by Salmonella into the host cell and is required for invasion and for an efficient generation and maintenance of Salmonella-containing vacuole (SVC). Alteration of the phosphoinositide composition of the plasma membrane causes membrane ruffling and actin cytoskeleton rearrangements. The persistence of Pt
   3098..3182    +  CDS            large T antigen (fragment): large T antigen from SV40 (simian virus 40)
   3205..3326    +  polyA_signal   SV40 poly(A) signal: SV40 polyadenylation signal
   3360..3788    -  rep_origin     f1 ori (sequence partly withheld): f1 bacteriophage origin of replication; arrow indicates direction of (+) strand synthesis
   3815..3919    +  promoter       AmpR promoter: bla
   3921..4278    +  promoter       SV40 promoter: SV40 enhancer and early promoter
   4313..5107    +  CDS            NeoR/KanR: aminoglycoside phosphotransferase from Tn5; aph(3')-II (or nptII); confers resistance to neomycin, kanamycin, and G418 (Geneticin®)
   5128..5280    +  CDS            ble (fragment): BLE_KLEPN - Experimental evidence at protein level: Swiss-Prot protein existence level 1. Binding protein with a strong affinity to the bleomycin family of antibiotics. Binds to CL990; an antimitotic-antibiotic compound. From Klebsiella pneumoniae.
   5339..5386    +  polyA_signal   HSV TK poly(A) signal: herpes simplex virus thymidine kinase polyadenylation signal (Cole and Stacy, 1985)
   5477..5493    -  polyA_signal   bGH poly(A) signal (fragment): bovine growth hormone polyadenylation signal
   5715..6303    +  rep_origin     ori: high-copy-number ColE1/pMB1/pBR322/pUC origin of replication
