>Addgene plasmid #183658 | EGFP-SopB(C460S) | addgene full sequence | sequence record 360234 | Addgene NGS Result
CGCCATGCATTAGTTATTAATAGTAATCAATTACGGGGTCATTAGTTCATAGCCCATATATGGAGTTCCG
CGTTACATAACTTACGGTAAATGGCCCGCCTGGCTGACCGCCCAACGACCCCCGCCCATTGACGTCAATA
ATGACGTATGTTCCCATAGTAACGCCAATAGGGACTTTCCATTGACGTCAATGGGTGGAGTATTTACGGT
AAACTGCCCACTTGGCAGTACATCAAGTGTATCATATGCCAAGTACGCCCCCTATTGACGTCAATGACGG
TAAATGGCCCGCCTGGCATTATGCCCAGTACATGACCTTATGGGACTTTCCTACTTGGCAGTACATCTAC
GTATTAGTCATCGCTATTACCATGGTGATGCGGTTTTGGCAGTACATCAATGGGCGTGGATAGCGGTTTG
ACTCACGGGGATTTCCAAGTCTCCACCCCATTGACGTCAATGGGAGTTTGTTTTGGCACCAAAATCAACG
GGACTTTCCAAAATGTCGTAACAACTCCGCCCCATTGACGCAAATGGGCGGTAGGCGTGTACGGTGGGAG
GTCTATATAAGCAGAGCTGGTTTAGTGAACCGTCAGATCCGCTAGCGCTACCGGTCGCCACCATGGTGAG
CAAGGGCGAGGAGCTGTTCACCGGGGTGGTGCCCATCCTGGTCGAGCTGGACGGCGACGTAAACGGCCAC
AAGTTCAGCGTGTCCGGCGAGGGCGAGGGCGATGCCACCTACGGCAAGCTGACCCTGAAGTTCATCTGCA
CCACCGGCAAGCTGCCCGTGCCCTGGCCCACCCTCGTGACCACCCTGACCTACGGCGTGCAGTGCTTCAG
CCGCTACCCCGACCACATGAAGCAGCACGACTTCTTCAAGTCCGCCATGCCCGAAGGCTACGTCCAGGAG
CGCACCATCTTCTTCAAGGACGACGGCAACTACAAGACCCGCGCCGAGGTGAAGTTCGAGGGCGACACCC
TGGTGAACCGCATCGAGCTGAAGGGCATCGACTTCAAGGAGGACGGCAACATCCTGGGGCACAAGCTGGA
GTACAACTACAACAGCCACAACGTCTATATCATGGCCGACAAGCAGAAGAACGGCATCAAGGTGAACTTC
AAGATCCGCCACAACATCGAGGACGGCAGCGTGCAGCTCGCCGACCACTACCAGCAGAACACCCCCATCG
GCGACGGCCCCGTGCTGCTGCCCGACAACCACTACCTGAGCACCCAGTCCGCCCTGAGCAAAGACCCCAA
CGAGAAGCGCGATCACATGGTCCTGCTGGAGTTCGTGACCGCCGCCGGGATCACTCTCGGCATGGACGAG
CTGTACAAGTCCGGACTCAGATCTCGAGCTCAAGCTTCGAATTCTGCAGTCGACGGTGGTAGTGCTTCCG
GACAAATACAGAGCTTCTATCACTCAGCTTCACTAAAAACCCAGGAGGCTTTTAAAAGCCTACAAAAAAC
CTTATACAACGGAATGCAGATTCTCTCAGGCCAGGGCAAAGCGCCGGCTAAAGCGCCCGACGCTCGCCCG
GAAATTATTGTCCTGCGAGAACCCGGCGCGACATGGGGGAATTATCTACAGCATCAGAAGGCGTCTAACC
ACTCGCTGCATAACCTCTATAACTTACAGCGCGATCTTCTTACCGTCGCGGCAACCGTTCTGGGTAAACA
AGACCCGGTTCTAACGTCAATGGCAAACCAAATGGAGTTAGCCAAAGTTAAAGCGGACCGGCCAGCAACA
AAACAAGAAGAAGCCGCGGCAAAAGCATTGAAGAAAAATCTTATCGAACTTATTGCAGCACGCACTCAGC
AGCAGGATGGCTTACCTGCAAAAGAAGCTCATCGCTTTGCGGCAGTAGCGTTTAGAGATGCTCAGGTCAA
GCAGCTTAATAACCAGCCCTGGCAAACCATAAAAAATACACTCACGCATAACGGGCATCACTATACCAAC
ACGCAGCTCCCTGCAGCAGAGATGAAAATCGGCGCAAAAGATATCTTTCCCAGTGCTTATGAGGGAAAGG
GCGTATGCAGTTGGGATACCAAGAATATTCATCACGCCAATAATTTGTGGATGTCCACGGTGAGTGTGCA
TGAGGACGGTAAAGATAAAACGCTTTTTTGCGGGATACGTCATGGCGTGCTTTCCCCCTATCATGAAAAA
GATCCGCTTCTGCGTCACGTCGGCGCTGAAAACAAAGCCAAAGAAGTATTAACTGCGGCACTTTTTAGTA
AACCTGAGTTGCTTAACAAAGCCTTAGCGGGCGAGGCGGTAAGCCTGAAACTGGTATCCGTCGGGTTACT
CACCGCGTCGAATATTTTCGGCAAAGAGGGAACGATGGTCGAGGACCAAATGCGCGCATGGCAATCGTTG
ACCCAGCCGGGAAAAATGATTCATTTAAAAATCCGCAATAAAGATGGCGATCTACAGACGGTAAAAATAA
AACCGGACGTCGCCGCATTTAATGTGGGTGTTAATGAGCTGGCGCTCAAGCTCGGCTTTGGCCTTAAGGC
ATCGGATAGCTATAATGCCGAGGCGCTACATCAGTTATTAGGCAATGATTTACGCCCTGAAGCCAGACCA
GGTGGCTGGGTTGGCGAATGGCTGGCGCAATACCCGGATAATTATGAGGTCGTCAATACATTAGCGCGCC
AGATTAAGGATATATGGAAAAATAACCAACATCATAAAGATGGCGGCGAACCCTATAAACTCGCACAACG
CCTTGCCATGTTAGCCCATGAAATTGACGCGGTACCCGCCTGGAATTCTAAAAGCGGCAAAGATCGTACA
GGGATGATGGATTCAGAAATCAAGCGAGAGATCATTTCCTTACATCAGACCCATATGTTAAGTGCGCCTG
GTAGTCTTCCGGATAGCGGTGGACAGAAAATTTTCCAAAAAGTATTACTGAATAGCGGTAACCTGGAGAT
TCAGAAACAAAATACGGGCGGGGCGGGAAACAAAGTAATGAAAAATTTATCGCCAGAGGTGCTCAATCTT
TCCTATCAAAAACGAGTTGGGGATGAAAATATTTGGCAGTCAGTAAAAGGCATTTCTTCATTAATCACAT
CTTAAGGATCCACCGGATCTAGATAACTGATCATAATCAGCCATACCACATTTGTAGAGGTTTTACTTGC
TTTAAAAAACCTCCCACACCTCCCCCTGAACCTGAAACATAAAATGAATGCAATTGTTGTTGTTAACTTG
TTTATTGCAGCTTATAATGGTTACAAATAAAGCAATAGCATCACAAATTTCACAAATAAAGCATTTTTTT
CACTGCATTCTAGTTGTGGTTTGTCCAAACTCATCAATGTATCTTAACGCGTAAATTGTAAGCGTTAATA
TTTTGTTAAAATTCGCGTTAAATTTTTGTTAAATCAGCTCATTTTTTAACCAATAGGCCGAAATCGGCAA
AATCCCTTATAAATCAAAAGAATAGACCGAGATAGGGT
[37 nt withheld, positions 3469-3505]
AAAGAACGTGGACTCCAACGTCAAAGG
[49 nt withheld, positions 3533-3581]
T
[91 nt withheld, positions 3583-3673]
G
[124 nt withheld, positions 3675-3798]
CAGGTGGCACTTTTCGGGGAAATGTGCGCGGAACCCCTATTTGTTTATTTTTCTAAATACATTCAAATAT
GTATCCGCTCATGAGACAATAACCCTGATAAATGCTTCAATAATATTGAAAAAGGAAGAGTCCTGAGGCG
GAAAGAACCAGCTGTGGAATGTGTGTCAGTTAGGGTGTGGAAAGTCCCCAGGCTCCCCAGCAGGCAGAAG
TATGCAAAGCATGCATCTCAATTAGTCAGCAACCAGGTGTGGAAAGTCCCCAGGCTCCCCAGCAGGCAGA
AGTATGCAAAGCATGCATCTCAATTAGTCAGCAACCATAGTCCCGCCCCTAACTCCGCCCATCCCGCCCC
TAACTCCGCCCAGTTCCGCCCATTCTCCGCCCCATGGCTGACTAATTTTTTTTATTTATGCAGAGGCCGA
GGCCGCCTCGGCCTCTGAGCTATTCCAGAAGTAGTGAGGAGGCTTTTTTGGAGGCCTAGGCTTTTGCAAA
GATCGATCAAGAGACAGGATGAGGATCGTTTCGCATGATTGAACAAGATGGATTGCACGCAGGTTCTCCG
GCCGCTTGGGTGGAGAGGCTATTCGGCTATGACTGGGCACAACAGACAATCGGCTGCTCTGATGCCGCCG
TGTTCCGGCTGTCAGCGCAGGGGCGCCCGGTTCTTTTTGTCAAGACCGACCTGTCCGGTGCCCTGAATGA
ACTGCAAGACGAGGCAGCGCGGCTATCGTGGCTGGCCACGACGGGCGTTCCTTGCGCAGCTGTGCTCGAC
GTTGTCACTGAAGCGGGAAGGGACTGGCTGCTATTGGGCGAAGTGCCGGGGCAGGATCTCCTGTCATCTC
ACCTTGCTCCTGCCGAGAAAGTATCCATCATGGCTGATGCAATGCGGCGGCTGCATACGCTTGATCCGGC
TACCTGCCCATTCGACCACCAAGCGAAACATCGCATCGAGCGAGCACGTACTCGGATGGAAGCCGGTCTT
GTCGATCAGGATGATCTGGACGAAGAGCATCAGGGGCTCGCGCCAGCCGAACTGTTCGCCAGGCTCAAGG
CGAGCATGCCCGACGGCGAGGATCTCGTCGTGACCCATGGCGATGCCTGCTTGCCGAATATCATGGTGGA
AAATGGCCGCTTTTCTGGATTCATCGACTGTGGCCGGCTGGGTGTGGCGGACCGCTATCAGGACATAGCG
TTGGCTACCCGTGATATTGCTGAAGAGCTTGGCGGCGAATGGGCTGACCGCTTCCTCGTGCTTTACGGTA
TCGCCGCTCCCGATTCGCAGCGCATCGCCTTCTATCGCCTTCTTGACGAGTTCTTCTGAGCGGGACTCTG
GGGTTCGAAATGACCGACCAAGCGACGCCCAACCTGCCATCACGAGATTTCGATTCCACCGCCGCCTTCT
ATGAAAGGTTGGGCTTCGGAATCGTTTTCCGGGACGCCGGCTGGATGATCCTCCAGCGCGGGGATCTCAT
GCTGGAGTTCTTCGCCCACCCTAGGGGGAGGCTAACTGAAACACGGAAGGAGACAATACCGGAAGGAACC
CGCGCTATGACGGCAATAAAAAGACAGAATAAAACGCACGGTGTTGGGTCGTTTGTTCATAAACGCGGGG
TTCGGTCCCAGGGCTGGCACTCTGTCGATACCCCACCGAGACCCCATTGGGGCCAATACGCCCGCGTTTC
TTCCTTTTCCCCACCCCACCCCCCAAGTTCGGGTGAAGGCCCAGGGCTCGCAGCCAACGTCGGGGCGGCA
GGCCCTGCCATAGCCTCAGGTTACTCATATATACTTTAGATTGATTTAAAACTTCATTTTTAATTTAAAA
GGATCTAGGTGAAGATCCTTTTTGATAATCTCATGACCAAAATCCCTTAACGTGAGTTTTCGTTCCACTG
AGCGTCAGACCCCGTAGAAAAGATCAAAGGATCTTCTTGAGATCCTTTTTTTCTGCGCGTAATCTGCTGC
TTGCAAACAAAAAAACCACCGCTACCAGCGGTGGTTTGTTTGCCGGATCAAGAGCTACCAACTCTTTTTC
CGAAGGTAACTGGCTTCAGCAGAGCGCAGATACCAAATACTGTTCTTCTAGTGTAGCCGTAGTTAGGCCA
CCACTTCAAGAACTCTGTAGCACCGCCTACATACCTCGCTCTGCTAATCCTGTTACCAGTGGCTGCTGCC
AGTGGCGATAAGTCGTGTCTTACCGGGTTGGACTCAAGACGATAGTTACCGGATAAGGCGCAGCGGTCGG
GCTGAACGGGGGGTTCGTGCACACAGCCCAGCTTGGAGCGAACGACCTACACCGAACTGAGATACCTACA
GCGTGAGCTATGAGAAAGCGCCACGCTTCCCGAAGGGAGAAAGGCGGACAGGTATCCGGTAAGCGGCAGG
GTCGGAACAGGAGAGCGCACGAGGGAGCTTCCAGGGGGAAACGCCTGGTATCTTTATAGTCCTGTCGGGT
TTCGCCACCTCTGACTTGAGCGTCGATTTTTGTGATGCTCGTCAGGGGGGCGGAGCCTATGGAAAAACGC
CAGCAACGCGGCCTTTTTACGGTTCCTGGCCTTTTGCTGGCCTTTTGCTCACATGTTCTTTCCTGCGTTA
TCCCCTGATTCTGTGGATAACCGTATTAC
Features (pLannotate 1.2.2; 15 found; start..end, strand, type, name):
     71..374     +  enhancer       CMV enhancer: human cytomegalovirus immediate early enhancer
    375..578     +  promoter       CMV promoter: human cytomegalovirus (CMV) immediate early promoter
    623..1339    +  CDS            EGFP: EGFP is a basic (constitutively fluorescent) green fluorescent protein published in 1996, derived from Aequorea victoria. It is reported to be a rapidly-maturing weak dimer with moderate acid sensitivity.
   1340..1387    +  misc_feature   MCS (fragment): multiple cloning site
   1403..3082    +  CDS            sopB: SOPB_SALTY - Also known as sigD. Experimental evidence at protein level: Swiss-Prot protein existence level 1. Converts phosphatidylinositol 3,4,5-trisphosphate (PtdIns 3,4,5-P3) to PtdIns 3-P and prevents the transition of PtdIns 3-P to PtdIns 3,5-P2. It is one of the known effectors injected by Salmonella into the host cell and is required for invasion and for an efficient generation and maintenance of Salmonella-containing vacuole (SVC). Alteration of the phosphoinositide composition of the plasma membrane causes membrane ruffling and actin cytoskeleton rearrangements. The persistence of Pt
   3108..3192    +  CDS            large T antigen (fragment): large T antigen from SV40 (simian virus 40)
   3215..3336    +  polyA_signal   SV40 poly(A) signal: SV40 polyadenylation signal
   3370..3798    -  rep_origin     f1 ori (sequence partly withheld): f1 bacteriophage origin of replication; arrow indicates direction of (+) strand synthesis
   3825..3929    +  promoter       AmpR promoter: bla
   3931..4288    +  promoter       SV40 promoter: SV40 enhancer and early promoter
   4323..5117    +  CDS            NeoR/KanR: aminoglycoside phosphotransferase from Tn5; aph(3')-II (or nptII); confers resistance to neomycin, kanamycin, and G418 (Geneticin®)
   5138..5290    +  CDS            ble (fragment): BLE_KLEPN - Experimental evidence at protein level: Swiss-Prot protein existence level 1. Binding protein with a strong affinity to the bleomycin family of antibiotics. Binds to CL990; an antimitotic-antibiotic compound. From Klebsiella pneumoniae.
   5349..5396    +  polyA_signal   HSV TK poly(A) signal: herpes simplex virus thymidine kinase polyadenylation signal (Cole and Stacy, 1985)
   5487..5503    -  polyA_signal   bGH poly(A) signal (fragment): bovine growth hormone polyadenylation signal
   5725..6313    +  rep_origin     ori: high-copy-number ColE1/pMB1/pBR322/pUC origin of replication
