[The description below was written by a language model from this plasmid's Addgene catalogue record and pLannotate feature annotations shown in this document.]
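Description:
EGFP-SopB(C460S) is a mammalian expression plasmid built on the Clontech pEGFP-C1 backbone, carrying the Salmonella enterica serovar Typhimurium effector gene sopB (also called sigD) fused to the C-terminus of EGFP. The human cytomegalovirus immediate-early enhancer and promoter drive a single open reading frame in which EGFP comes first, followed by a short stretch of residual multiple cloning site that acts as a linker, and then the sopB coding sequence, which was inserted by Gibson assembly. Transcripts end at the SV40 polyadenylation signal. The insert bears the C460S substitution, which the record describes as rendering the protein catalytically inactive.

The plasmid replicates in E. coli at high copy from a ColE1/pUC-type origin and also carries an f1 phage origin. A single Tn5 aminoglycoside phosphotransferase gene (NeoR/KanR) serves both hosts. A bacterial bla-type promoter expresses it for kanamycin selection, and the adjacent SV40 enhancer/early promoter with the HSV TK polyadenylation signal expresses it in mammalian cells for G418 selection. The small large T antigen, ble and bGH poly(A) fragments in the annotation are partial matches to backbone sequence rather than functional elements. The depositor and repository-sequenced records are the same length and show the same feature order, offset by ten nucleotides.

SopB is a type III-secreted effector that remodels host phosphoinositides, contributing to membrane ruffling, invasion and maintenance of the Salmonella-containing vacuole. This fluorescent, inactive version allows the protein's localisation to be seen in transfected cells. It would most plausibly serve as a negative control alongside active SopB in studies of 3-phosphorylated phosphoinositide synthesis.
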