Addgene plasmid #183658: EGFP-SopB(C460S)
Purpose: N-terminally tagged Salmonella Typhimurium SopB (catalytically inactive) for mammalian expression
Depositing lab: Sergio Grinstein. Depositing organization: Hospital for Sick Children. Publication: Kinase-independent synthesis of 3-phosphorylated phosphoinositides by a phosphotransferase. Walpole GFW, Pacheco J, Chauhan N, Clark J, Anderson KE, Abbas YM, Brabant-Kirwan D, Montano-Rendon F, Liu Z, Zhu H, Brumell JH, Deiters A, Stephens LR, Hawkins PT, Hammond GRV, Grinstein S, Fairn GD. Nat Cell Biol. 2022 Apr 28. pii: 10.1038/s41556-022-00895-y. doi: 10.1038/s41556-022-00895-y. PubMed 35484249.
Backbone
  Vector backbone: pEGFP-C1
  Backbone manufacturer: Clontech
  Vector type: Mammalian Expression
  Selectable markers: Neomycin (select with G418)
Growth in bacteria
  Bacterial resistance: Kanamycin, 50 μg/mL
  Growth temperature: 37°C
  Growth strain: DH5alpha
  Copy number: High Copy
Gene/Insert
  Gene/Insert name: sopB (alt name: sigD)
  Species: Salmonella enterica serovar Typhimurium
  Mutation: C460S
  Entrez Gene: sopB (a.k.a. STM1091)
  Promoter: CMV
  Tag / fusion protein: EGFP (N terminal on insert)
  Cloning method: Gibson Cloning
  Sequencing primers: 5′ CMV-Fwd, EGFP-Fwd; 3′ SV40pA-R
Terms and licenses: Academic/Nonprofit Terms; Industry Terms: Not Available to Industry
How to cite: EGFP-SopB(C460S) was a gift from Sergio Grinstein (Addgene plasmid # 183658 ; http://n2t.net/addgene:183658 ; RRID:Addgene_183658)
